>Addgene plasmid #110638 | pMXs_FLAG-SFXN4 | addgene full sequence | sequence record 214939 | Addgene NGS Result
CCGAAAAGTGCCACCTGCATAATGAAAGACCCCACCTGTAGGTTTGGCAAGCTAGCTTAAGTAACGCCAT
TTTGCAAGGCATGGAAAAATACATAACTGAGAATAGAAAAGTTCAGATCAAGGTCAGGAACAGATGGAAC
AGCTGAATATGGGCCAAACAGGATATCTGTGGTAAGCAGTTCCTGCCCCGGCTCAGGGCCAAGAACAGAT
GGAACAGCTGAATATGGGCCAAACAGGATATCTGTGGTAAGCAGTTCCTGCCCCGGCTCAGGGCCAAGAA
CAGATGGTCCCCAGATGCGGTCCAGCCCTCAGCAGTTTCTAGAGAACCATCAGATGTTTCCAGGGTGCCC
CAAGGACCTGAAATGACCCTGTGCCTTATTTGAACTAACCAATCAGTTCGCTTCTCGCTTCTGTTCGCGC
GCTTCTGCTCCCCGAGCTCAATAAAAGAGCCCACAACCCCTCACTCGGCGCGCCAGTCCTCCGATTGACT
GAGTCGCCCGGGTACCCGTGTATCCAATAAACCCTCTTGCAGTTGCATCCGACTTGTGGTCTCGCTGTTC
CTTGGGAGGGTCTCCTCTGAGTGATTGACTACCCGTCAGCGGGGGTCTTTCATTTGGGGGCTCGTCCGGG
ATCGGGAGACCCCTGCCCAGGGACCACCGACCCACCACCGGGAGGTAAGCTGGCCAGCAACTTATCTGTG
TCTGTCCGATTGTCTAGTGTCTATGACTGATTTTATGCGCCTGCGTCGGTACTAGTTAGCTAACTAGCTC
TGTATCTGGCGGACCCGTGGTGGAACTGACGAGTTCGGAACACCCGGCCGCAACCCTGGGAGACGTCCCA
GGGACTTCGGGGGCCGTTTTTGTGGCCCGACCTGAGTCCAAAAATCCCGATCGTTTTGGACTCTTTGGTG
CACCCCCCTAATAGGAGGGATATGTGGTTCTGGTAGGAGACGAGAACCTAAAACAGTTCCCGCCTCCGTC
TGAATTTTTGCTTTCGGTTTGGGACCGAAGCCGCGCCGCGCGTCTTGTCTGCTGCAGCATCGTTCTGTGT
TGTCTCTGTCTGACTGTGTTTCTGTATTTGTCTGAAAATTAGGGCCAGACTGTTACCACTCCCTTAAGTT
TGACCTTAGGTCACTGGAAAGATGTCGAGCGGATCGCTCACAACCAGTCGGTAGATGTCAAGAAGAGACG
TTGGGTTACCTTCTGCTCTGCAGAATGGCCAACCTTTAACGTCGGATGGCCGCGAGACGGCACCTTTAAC
CGAGACCTCATCACCCAGGTTAAGATCAAGGTCTTTTCACCTGGCCCGCATGGACACCCAGACCAGGTCC
CCTACATCGTGACCTGGGAAGCCTTGGCTTTTGACCCCCCTCCCTGGGTCAAGCCCTTTGTACACCCTAA
GCCTCCGCCTCCTCTTCCTCCATCCGCCCCGTCTCTCCCCCTTGAACCTCCTCGTTCGACCCCGCCTCGA
TCCTCCCTTTATCCAGCCCTCACTCCTTCTCTAGGCGCCCCCATATGGCCATATGAGATCTTATATGGGG
CACCCCCGCCCCTTGTAAACTTCCCTGACCCTGACATGACAAGAGTTACTAACAGCCCCTCTCTCCAAGC
TCACTTACAGGCTCTCTACTTAGTCCAGCACGAAGTCTGGAGACCTCTGGCGGCAGCCTACCAAGAACAA
CTGGACCGACCGGTGGTACCTCACCCTTACCGAGTCGGCGACACAGTGTGGGTCCGCCGACACCAGACTA
AGAACCTAGAACCTCGCTGGAAAGGACCTTACACAGTCCTGCTGACCACCCCCACCGCCCTCAAAGTAGA
CGGCATCGCAGCTTGGATACACGCCGCCCACGTGAAGGCTGCCGACCCCGGGGGTGGACCATCCTCTAGA
CTGCCGGATCTAGCTAGTTAATTAAGGATCCGCCACCATGGACTACAAGGACCACGACGGTGACTACAAG
GACCACGACATCGACTACAAGGACGACGACGACAAGGGGCATGGCACCGGCAGCACCGGCAGCGAATTCA
TGTCCCTGGAACAGGAGGAGGAAACGCAACCTGGGCGGCTCCTAGGACGCAGAGACGCCGTCCCCGCCTT
CATTGAGCCCAACGTGCGCTTCTGGATCACCGAGCGCCAATCCTTTATTCGACGATTTCTTCAATGGACA
GAATTATTAGATCCTACAAATGTGTTCATTTCAGTTGAAAGTATAGAAAACTCGAGGCAACTATTGTGCA
CAAATGAAGATGTTTCCAGCCCTGCCTCGGCGGACCAAAGGATACAGGAAGCTTGGAAGCGGAGTCTTGC
AACAGTGCATCCCGACAGCAGCAACCTGATCCCCAAGCTTTTTCGACCTGCAGCGTTCCTGCCTTTCATG
GCGCCCACGGTATTTTTGTCAATGACGCCACTGAAAGGGATCAAGTCCGTGATTTTACCTCAGGTTTTCC
TCTGTGCCTACATGGCAGCGTTCAACAGCATCAATGGAAACAGAAGTTACACTTGTAAGCCACTAGAAAG
ATCATTACTAATGGCGGGAGCCGTTGCTTCTTCAACTTTCTTAGGAGTAATCCCTCAGTTTGTCCAGATG
AAGTATGGCCTGACTGGCCCTTGGATTAAAAGACTCTTACCTGTGATCTTCCTCGTGCAAGCCAGTGGAA
TGAATGTCTACATGTCCCGAAGTCTTGAATCCATTAAGGGGATTGCGGTCATGGACAAGGAAGGCAATGT
CCTGGGTCATTCCAGAATTGCTGGGACAAAGGCTGTTAGAGAAACGCTAGCATCCAGAATAGTGCTGTTT
GGGACCTCAGCTCTGATTCCTGAAGTCTTCACCTACTTTTTTAAAAGGACCCAGTATTTCAGGAAAAACC
CAGGGTCATTGTGGATTTTGAAACTGTCTTGTACTGTCCTGGCAATGGGACTGATGGTGCCATTTTCTTT
TAGTATATTTCCACAGATTGGACAGATACAGTACTGTAGTCTTGAAGAGAAAATTCAGTCTCCAACAGAA
GAAACAGAAATCTTTTATCACAGAGGGGTGTAGGCGGCCGCTACGTAAATTCCGCCCCCCCCCCCCCTCT
CCCYCCCCCCCCCTAACGTTACTGGCCGAAGCCGCTTGGAATAAGGCCGGTGTGCGTTTGTCTATATGTT
ATTTTCCACCATATTGCCGTCTTTTGGCAATGTGAGGGCCCGGAAACCTGGCCCTGTCTTCTTGACGAGC
ATTCCTAGGGGTCTTTCCCCTCTCGCCAAAGGAATGCAAGGTCTGTTGAATGTCGTGAAGGAAGCAGTTC
CTCTGGAAGCTTCTTGAAGACAAACAACGTCTGTAGCGACCCTTTGCAGGCAGCGGAACCCCCCACCTGG
CGACAGGTGCCTCTGCGGCCAAAAGCCACGTGTATAAGATACACCTGCAAAGGCGGCACAACCCCAGTGC
CACGTTGTGAGTTGGATAGTTGTGGAAAGAGTCAAATGGCTCTCCTCAAGCGTATTCAACAAGGGGCTGA
AGGATGCCCAGAAGGTACCCCATTGTATGGGATCTGATCTGGGGCCTCGGTGCACATGCTTTACATGTGT
TTAGTCGAGGTTAAAAAAACGTCTAGGCCCCCCGAACCACGGGGACGTGGTTTTCCTTTGAAAAACACGA
TGATAATATGGCCACAACCATGGTTCCTTTGTCTCAAGAAGAATCCACCCTCATTGAAAGAGCAACGGCT
ACAATCAACAGCATCCCCATCTCTGAAGACTACAGCGTCGCCAGCGCAGCTCTCTCTAGCGACGGCCGCA
TCTTCACTGGTGTCAATGTATATCATTTTACTGGGGGACCTTGTGCAGAACTCGTGGTGCTGGGCACTGC
TGCTGCTGCGGCAGCTGGCAACCTGACTTGTATCGTCGCGATCGGAAATGAGAACAGGGGCATCTTGAGC
CCCTGCGGACGGTGCCGACAGGTGCTTCTCGATCTGCATCCTGGGATCAAAGCCATAGTGAAGGACAGTG
ATGGACAGCCGACGGCAGTTGGGATTCGTGAATTGCTGCCCTCTGGTTATGTGTGGGAGGGCTAAGTCGA
CGATAAAATAAAAGATTTTATTTAGTCTCCAGAAAAAGGGGGGAATGAAAGACCCCACCTGTAGGTTTGG
CAAGCTAGCTTAAGTAACGCCATTTTGCAAGGCATGGAAAAATACATAACTGAGAATAGAGAAGTTCAGA
TCAAGGTCAGGAACAGATGGAACAGCTGAATATGGGCCAAACAGGATATCTGTGGTAAGCAGTTCCTGCC
CCGGCTCAGGGCCAAGAACAGATGGAACAGCTGAATATGGGCCAAACAGGATATCTGTGGTAAGCAGTTC
CTGCCCCGGCTCAGGGCCAAGAACAGATGGTCCCCAGATGCGGTCCAGCCCTCAGCAGTTTCTAGAGAAC
CATCAGATGTTTCCAGGGTGCCCCAAGGACCTGAAATGACCCTGTGCCTTATTTGAACTAACCAATCAGT
TCGCTTCTCGCTTCTGTTCGCGCGCTTCTGCTCCCCGAGCTCAATAAAAGAGCCCACAACCCCTCACTCG
GGGCGCCAGTCCTCCGATTGACTGAGTCGCCCGGGTACCCGTGTATCCAATAAACCCTCTTGCAGTTGCA
TCCGACTTGTGGTCTCGCTGTTCCTTGGGAGGGTCTCCTCTGAGTGATTGACTACCCGTCAGCGGGGGTC
TTTCACATGCAGCATGTATCAAAATTAATTTGGTTTTTTTTCTTAAGTATTTACATTAAATGGCCATAGT
TGCATTAATGAATCGGCCAACGCGCGGGGAGAGGCGGTTTGCGTATTGGGCGCTCTTCCGCTTCCTCGCT
CACTGACTCGCTGCGCTCGGTCGTTCGGCTGCGGCGAGCGGTATCAGCTCACTCAAAGGCGGTAATACGG
TTATCCACAGAATCAGGGGATAACGCAGGAAAGAACATGTGAGCAAAAGGCCAGCAAAAGGCCAGGAACC
GTAAAAAGGCCGCGTTGCTGGCGTTTTTCCATAGGCTCCGCCCCCCTGACGAGCATCACAAAAATCGACG
CTCAAGTCAGAGGTGGCGAAACCCGACAGGACTATAAAGATACCAGGCGTTTCCCCCTGGAAGCTCCCTC
GTGCGCTCTCCTGTTCCGACCCTGCCGCTTACCGGATACCTGTCCGCCTTTCTCCCTTCGGGAAGCGTGG
CGCTTTCTCATAGCTCACGCTGTAGGTATCTCAGTTCGGTGTAGGTCGTTCGCTCCAAGCTGGGCTGTGT
GCACGAACCCCCCGTTCAGCCCGACCGCTGCGCCTTATCCGGTAACTATCGTCTTGAGTCCAACCCGGTA
AGACACGACTTATCGCCACTGGCAGCAGCCACTGGTAACAGGATTAGCAGAGCGAGGTATGTAGGCGGTG
CTACAGAGTTCTTGAAGTGGTGGCCTAACTACGGCTACACTAGAAGAACAGTATTTGGTATCTGCGCTCT
GCTGAAGCCAGTTACCTTCGGAAAAAGAGTTGGTAGCTCTTGATCCGGCAAACAAACCACCGCTGGTAGC
GGTGGTTTTTTTGTTTGCAAGCAGCAGATTACGCGCAGAAAAAAAGGATCTCAAGAAGATCCTTTGATCT
TTTCTACGGGGTCTGACGCTCAGTGGAACGAAAACTCACGTTAAGGGATTTTGGTCATGAGATTATCAAA
AAGGATCTTCACCTAGATCCTTTTGCGGCCGGCCGCAAATCAATCTAAAGTATATATGAGTAAACTTGGT
CTGACAGTTACCAATGCTTAATCAGTGAGGCACCTATCTCAGCGATCTGTCTATTTCGTTCATCCATAGT
TGCCTGACTCCCCGTCGTGTAGATAACTACGATACGGGAGGGCTTACCATCTGGCCCCAGTGCTGCAATG
ATACCGCGAGACCCACGCTCACCGGCTCCAGATTTATCAGCAATAAACCAGCCAGCCGGAAGGGCCGAGC
GCAGAAGTGGTCCTGCAACTTTATCCGCCTCCATCCAGTCTATTAATTGTTGCCGGGAAGCTAGAGTAAG
TAGTTCGCCAGTTAATAGTTTGCGCAACGTTGTTGCCATTGCTACAGGCATCGTGGTGTCACGCTCGTCG
TTTGGTATGGCTTCATTCAGCTCCGGTTCCCAACGATCAAGGCGAGTTACATGATCCCCCATGTTGTGCA
AAAAAGCGGTTAGCTCCTTCGGTCCTCCGATCGTTGTCAGAAGTAAGTTGGCCGCAGTGTTATCACTCAT
GGTTATGGCAGCACTGCATAATTCTCTTACTGTCATGCCATCCGTAAGATGCTTTTCTGTGACTGGTGAG
TACTCAACCAAGTCATTCTGAGAATAGTGTATGCGGCGACCGAGTTGCTCTTGCCCGGCGTCAATACGGG
ATAATACCGCGCCACATAGCAGAACTTTAAAAGTGCTCATCATTGGAAAACGTTCTTCGGGGCGAAAACT
CTCAAGGATCTTACCGCTGTTGAGATCCAGTTCGATGTAACCCACTCGTGCACCCAACTGATCTTCAGCA
TCTTTTACTTTCACCAGCGTTTCTGGGTGAGCAAAAACAGGAAGGCAAAATGCCGCAAAAAAGGGAATAA
GGGCGACACGGAAATGTTGAATACTCATACTCTTCCTTTTTCAATATTATTGAAGCATTTATCAGGGTTA
TTGTCTCATGAGCGGATACATATTTGAATGTATTTAGAAAAATAAACAAATAGGGGTTCCGCGCACATTT
CC
Features (pLannotate 1.2.2; 16 found; start..end, strand, type, name):
     21..614     +  LTR            LTR: long terminal repeat from Moloney murine leukemia virus
    677..876     +  misc_feature   MMLV Ψ: packaging signal of Moloney murine leukemia virus (MMLV)
    928..1016    +  misc_feature   MESV Ψ (fragment): packaging signal of murine embryonic stem cell virus
   1093..1509    +  CDS            gag (truncated): truncated Moloney murine leukemia virus (MMLV) gag gene lacking the start codon
   1519..1893    +  misc_feature   pol region: Moloney murine leukemia virus (MMLV) pol region containing the splice acceptor site
   1976..1996    +  CDS            FLAG (fragment): FLAG® epitope tag, followed by an enterokinase cleavage site
   1997..2024    +  CDS            TDsmURFP (fragment): monomeric tandem dimer of a small ultra-red fluorescent protein derived from a cyanobacterial phycobiliprotein (Rodriguez et al., 2016)
   2030..3040    +  CDS            SFXN4: SFXN4_HUMAN - Also known as BCRM1 From Homo sapiens (Human).
   3184..3646    +  misc_feature   IRES: internal ribosome entry site (IRES) of the encephalomyocarditis virus (EMCV)
   3666..4055    +  CDS            BSD: blasticidin S deaminase; Aspergillus terreus BSD; confers resistance to blasticidin
   4104..4225    +  LTR            3' LTR (ΔU3) (fragment): self-inactivating 3' long terminal repeat (LTR) from Moloney murine leukemia virus
   4226..4695    +  LTR            LTR: long terminal repeat from Moloney murine leukemia virus
   4761..4813    -  CDS            lacI (fragment): lac repressor; lacI; The lac repressor binds to the lac operator to inhibit transcription in E. coli. This inhibition can be relieved by adding lactose or isopropyl-β-D-thiogalactopyranoside (IPTG).
   4996..5584    -  rep_origin     ori: high-copy-number ColE1/pMB1/pBR322/pUC origin of replication
   5748..6608    -  CDS            AmpR: β-lactamase; bla; confers resistance to ampicillin, carbenicillin, and related antibiotics
   6609..6713    -  promoter       AmpR promoter: bla
