[The description below was written by a language model from this plasmid's Addgene catalogue record and pLannotate feature annotations shown in this document.]
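Description:
pMXs_FLAG-SFXN4 is a Moloney murine leukemia virus (MMLV)-based retroviral expression vector built on the pMXs-IRES-Blasticidin backbone, designed to deliver N-terminally FLAG-tagged human SFXN4 (sideroflexin 4, also known as BCRM1) into mammalian cells. In bacteria it is maintained through a high-copy ColE1/pUC-type origin and selected with ampicillin via a β-lactamase gene driven by its own promoter. These elements lie outside the proviral region.

The transferred portion of the 6.7 kb plasmid is bounded by MMLV long terminal repeats. Downstream of the 5′ LTR lie the Ψ packaging signal, a truncated gag sequence lacking its start codon (extended packaging region), and a pol segment carrying the splice acceptor. Together these allow the genomic RNA to be encapsidated when gag, pol and env are supplied in trans by a packaging cell line or helper plasmids. No separate internal promoter is annotated, so expression presumably comes from the 5′ LTR. The FLAG epitope sits between the BamHI and EcoRI cloning sites, immediately upstream of the SFXN4 coding sequence, which ends at a NotI site. A very short annotated match to a fluorescent protein between the tag and the gene is most likely a spurious hit on linker sequence rather than a real reporter. An EMCV IRES follows the insert and directs translation of blasticidin S deaminase from the same transcript, linking blasticidin resistance to transgene expression in transduced cells.

The construct is intended for stable retroviral expression of FLAG-SFXN4, with the tag allowing immunodetection or immunoprecipitation. It was deposited with a study of sideroflexin family proteins in mitochondrial serine transport and one-carbon metabolism.
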