Addgene plasmid #110638: pMXs_FLAG-SFXN4
Purpose: Retroviral expression of Flag-SFXN4 in mammalian cells
Depositing lab: David Sabatini. Depositing organization: Whitehead Institute for Biomedical Research. Publication: SFXN1 is a mitochondrial serine transporter required for one-carbon metabolism. Kory N, Wyant GA, Prakash G, Uit de Bos J, Bottanelli F, Pacold ME, Chan SH, Lewis CA, Wang T, Keys HR, Guo YE, Sabatini DM. Science. 2018 Nov 16;362(6416). pii: 362/6416/eaat9528. doi: 10.1126/science.aat9528. PubMed 30442778.
Backbone
  Vector backbone: pMXs-IRES-Blasticidin
  Backbone manufacturer: Cell Biolabs, Inc.
  Backbone size w/o insert (bp): 5600
  Vector type: Mammalian Expression, Retroviral
  Selectable markers: Blasticidin
Growth in bacteria
  Bacterial resistance: Ampicillin, 100 μg/mL
  Growth temperature: 30°C
  Growth strain: NEB Stable
  Copy number: High Copy
Gene/Insert
  Gene/Insert name: SFXN4
  Species: H. sapiens (human)
  Insert size (bp): 1116
  Entrez Gene: SFXN4 (a.k.a. BCRM1)
  Tag / fusion protein: FLAG (N terminal on insert)
  Cloning method: Restriction Enzyme; 5′ cloning site BamHI - FLAG tag - EcoRI - gene (unknown if destroyed); 3′ cloning site NotI (unknown if destroyed)
  Sequencing primers: 5′ GTGGACCATCCTCTAG; 3′ GACGGCAATATGGTG
Terms and licenses: Academic/Nonprofit Terms; Industry Terms: Not Available to Industry
How to cite: pMXs_FLAG-SFXN4 was a gift from David Sabatini (Addgene plasmid # 110638 ; http://n2t.net/addgene:110638 ; RRID:Addgene_110638)
