>Addgene plasmid #110638 | pMXs_FLAG-SFXN4 | depositor partial sequence | sequence record 208023 | Insert
ATGGACTACAAGGACCACGACGGTGACTACAAGGACCACGACATCGACTACAAGGACGACGACGACAAGG
GGCATGGCACCGGCAGCACCGGCAGCGAATTCATGTCCCTGGAACAGGAGGAGGAAACGCAACCTGGGCG
GCTCCTAGGACGCAGAGACGCCGTCCCCGCCTTCATTGAGCCCAACGTGCGCTTCTGGATCACCGAGCGC
CAATCCTTTATTCGACGATTTCTTCAATGGACAGAATTATTAGATCCTACAAATGTGTTCATTTCAGTTG
AAAGTATAGAAAACTCGAGGCAACTATTGTGCACAAATGAAGATGTTTCCAGCCCTGCCTCGGCGGACCA
AAGGATACAGGAAGCTTGGAAGCGGAGTCTTGCAACAGTGCATCCCGACAGCAGCAACCTGATCCCCAAG
CTTTTTCGACCTGCAGCGTTCCTGCCTTTCATGGCGCCCACGGTATTTTTGTCAATGACGCCACTGAAAG
GGATCAAGTCCGTGATTTTACCTCAGGTTTTCCTCTGTGCCTACATGGCAGCGTTCAACAGCATCAATGG
AAACAGAAGTTACACTTGTAAGCCACTAGAAAGATCATTACTAATGGCGGGAGCCGTTGCTTCTTCAACT
TTCTTAGGAGTAATCCCTCAGTTTGTCCAGATGAAGTATGGCCTGACTGGCCCTTGGATTAAAAGACTCT
TACCTGTGATCTTCCTCGTGCAAGCCAGTGGAATGAATGTCTACATGTCCCGAAGTCTTGAATCCATTAA
GGGGATTGCGGTCATGGACAAGGAAGGCAATGTCCTGGGTCATTCCAGAATTGCTGGGACAAAGGCTGTT
AGAGAAACGCTAGCATCCAGAATAGTGCTGTTTGGGACCTCAGCTCTGATTCCTGAAGTCTTCACCTACT
TTTTTAAAAGGACCCAGTATTTCAGGAAAAACCCAGGGTCATTGTGGATTTTGAAACTGTCTTGTACTGT
CCTGGCAATGGGACTGATGGTGCCATTTTCTTTTAGTATATTTCCACAGATTGGACAGATACAGTACTGT
AGTCTTGAAGAGAAAATTCAGTCTCCAACAGAAGAAACAGAAATCTTTTATCACAGAGGGGTGTAG
